>Addgene plasmid #54703 | AsRed2-N1 | depositor partial sequence | sequence record 85100 | insert sequence
GTAACAACTCCGCCCCATTGACGCAAATGGGCGGTAGGCGTGTACGGTGGGAGGTCTATATAAGCAGAGC
TGGTTTAGTGAACCGTCAGATCCGCTAGCGCTACCGGACTCAGATCTCGAGCTCAAGCTTCGAATTCTGC
AGTCGACGGTACCGCGGGCCCGGGATCCACCGGTCGCCACCATGGCCTCTTTGCTGAAGAAGACCATGCC
CTTCAGGACCACCATCGAGGGCACCGTGAACGGCCACTACTTCAAGTGCACCGGCAAGGGCGAGGGCAAC
CCCCTGGAGGGCACCCAGGAGATGAAGATCGAGGTGATCGAGGGCGGCCCCCTGCCCTTCGCCTTCCACA
TCCTGTCCACCTCCTGCATGTACGGCTCCAAGGCCTTCATCAAGTACGTGTCCGGCATCCCCGACTACTT
CAAGCAGTCCCTCCCCGAGGGCTTCACCTGGGAGCGCACCACCACCTACGAGGACGGCGGCTTCCTGACC
GCCCACCAGGACACCTCCCTGGACGGCGACTGCCTGGTGTACAAGGTGAAGATCCTGGGCAACAACTTCC
CCGCCGACGGCCCCGTGATGCAGAACAAGGCCGGCCGCTGGGAGCCCTCCACCGAGATCGTGTACGAGGT
GGACGGCGTGCTGCGCGGCCAGTCCCTGATGGCCCTGGAGTGCCCCGGCGGTCGCCACCTGACCTGCCAC
CTGCACACCACCTACCGCTCCAAGAAGCCCGCCTCCGCCCTGAAGATGCCCGGCTTCCACTTCGAGGACC
ACCGCATCGAGATCCTGGAGGAGGTGGAGAAGGGCAAGTGCTACAAGCAGTACGAGGCCGCCGTGGGCCG
CTACTGCGACGCCGCCCCCTCCAAGCTGGGCCACAACTGAAGCGGCCGCGACTCTAGATCATAATCAGCC
ATACCACATTTGTAGAGGTTTTACTTGCTTTAAAAAACCTCCCACACCTCCCCCTGAACCTGAAACATAA
AATGAATGCAATTG
