>Addgene plasmid #54703 | AsRed2-N1 | addgene partial sequence | sequence record 89898 | CMV-F 5'-CGCAAATGGGCGGTAGGCGTG-3'
ACCGTCAGATCCGCTAGCGCTACCGGACTCAGATCTCGAGCTCAAGCTTCGAATTCTGCAGTCGACGGTA
CCGCGGGCCCGGGATCCACCGGTCGCCACCATGGCCTCTTTGCTGAAGAAGACCATGCCCTTCAGGACCA
CCATCGAGGGCACCGTGAACGGCCACTACTTCAAGTGCACCGGCAAGGGCGAGGGCAACCCCCTGGAGGG
CACCCAGGAGATGAAGATCGAGGTGATCGAGGGCGGCCCCCTGCCCTTCGCCTTCCACATCCTGTCCACC
TCCTGCATGTACGGCTCCAAGGCCTTCATCAAGTACGTGTCCGGCATCCCCGACTACTTCAAGCAGTCCC
TCCCCGAGGGCTTCACCTGGGAGCGCACCACCACCTACGAGGACGGCGGCTTCCTGACCGCCCACCAGGA
CACCTCCCTGGACGGCGACTGCCTGGTGTACAAGGTGAAGATCCTGGGCAACAACTTCCCCGCCGACGGC
CCCGTGATGCAGAACAAGGCCGGCCGCTGGGAGCCCTCCACCGAGATCGTGTACGAGGTGGACGGCGTGC
TGCGCGGCCAGTCCCTGATGGCCCTGGAGTGCCCCGGCGGTCGCCACCTGACCTGCCACCTGCACACCAC
CTACCGCTCCAAGAAGCCCGCCTCCGCCCTGAAGATGCCCGGCTTCCACTTCGAGGACCACCGCATCGAG
ATCCTGGAGGAGGTGGAGAAGGGCAAGTGCTACAAGCAGTACGAGGCCGCCGTGGGCCGCTACTGCGACG
CCGCCCCCTCCAAGCTGGGCCACAACTGAAGCGGCCGCGACTCTAGATCATAATCAGCCATACCACATTT
GTAGAGGTTTTACTTGCTTTAAA
