[The description below was written by a language model from this plasmid's Addgene catalogue record.]
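Description:
AsRed2-N1 is an empty mammalian expression backbone of about 4.75 kb, designed for building fusions to the red fluorescent protein AsRed2. It carries no insert. The "N1" designation and the catalogue entry indicate that AsRed2 sits on the backbone as a C-terminal tag, so a gene of interest is cloned upstream and in frame with the fluorescent protein. This yields a fusion in which the protein's N-terminus is left free and AsRed2 is appended to its C-terminus. The recorded spectral properties are an excitation maximum of 576 nm and an emission maximum of 592 nm, which places the reporter in the orange-red range.

The plasmid is propagated in E. coli as a high-copy vector under kanamycin selection. In mammalian cells it provides a neomycin resistance marker, which allows G418 selection of stably transfected populations. No feature table accompanies the record, and the catalogue fields do not state the promoter driving AsRed2, the polyadenylation signals, the origin of replication or the composition of the multiple cloning site, so these details cannot be confirmed here.

Typical uses supported by the record are constructing C-terminally tagged fluorescent fusion proteins for live- or fixed-cell imaging of subcellular localization. Without an insert, the vector could presumably also serve as a source of unfused AsRed2, for example as a transfection marker or a localization control alongside fusion constructs built in the same backbone.
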