Addgene plasmid #54703: AsRed2-N1
Purpose: (Empty Backbone) Localization: N1 Cloning Vector, Excitation: 576, Emission: 592
Depositing lab: Michael Davidson. Depositing organization: Florida State University, Tallahassee.
Backbone
  Vector backbone: AsRed2-N1
  Backbone size (bp): 4750
  Vector type: Mammalian Expression
  Selectable markers: Neomycin (select with G418)
  Tag / fusion protein: AsRed2 (C terminal on backbone)
Growth in bacteria
  Bacterial resistance: Kanamycin, 50 μg/mL
  Growth temperature: 37°C
  Growth strain: DH5alpha
  Copy number: High Copy
Gene/Insert
  Gene/Insert name: None
  Tag / fusion protein: AsRed2 (C terminal on backbone)
Terms and licenses: Academic/Nonprofit Terms; Industry Terms: Not Available to Industry
Depositor comments: . Excitation = 576; Emission = 592
How to cite: AsRed2-N1 was a gift from Michael Davidson (Addgene plasmid # 54703 ; http://n2t.net/addgene:54703 ; RRID:Addgene_54703)
